>Addgene plasmid #180800 | pMIG II SIN-SV40-mCherry-SHP2 | addgene full sequence | sequence record 356813 | Addgene NGS Result
GGTCGGAACAGGAGAGCGCACGAGGGAGCTTCCAGGGGGAAACGCCTGGTATCTTTATAGTCCTGTCGGG
TTTCGCCACCTCTGACTTGAGCGTCGATTTTTGTGATGCTCGTCAGGGGGGCGGAGCCTATGGAAAAACG
CCAGCAACGCGGCCTTTTTACGGTTCCTGGCCTTTTGCTGGCCTTTTGCTCACATGTTCTTTCCTGCGTT
ATCCCCTGATTCTGTGGATAACCGTATTACCGCCTTTGAGTGAGCTGATACCGCTCGCCGCAGCCGAACG
ACCGAGCGCAGCGAGTCAGTGAGCGAGGAAGCGGAAGAGCGCCCAATACGCAAACCGCCTCTCCCCGCGC
GTTGGCCGATTCATTAATGCAGCTGGCACGACAGGTTTCCCGACTGGAAAGCGGGCAGTGAGCGCAACGC
AATTAATGTGAGTTAGCTCACTCATTAGGCACCCCAGGCTTTACACTTTATGCTTCCGGCTCGTATGTTG
TGTGGAATTGTGAGCGGATAACAATTTCACAATTCTCCCCAGCTCTTTCTGCGCTGTCCATAATGAACTA
TTTCAGGAGTATTGGAGTATGTGGATTCAAAACAGTGGCTAATTGAGTCAGGATTACTTAATATTCGACT
CCTACCCTCAGAATGTTGTTCTCCAACTTCAAGAAACTGTTACCCATGAAAGACCCCCGCTGACGGGTAG
TCAATCACTCAGAGGAGACCCTCCCAAGGAACAGCGAGACCACAAGTCGGATGCAACTGCAAGAGGGTTT
ATTGGATACACGGGTACCCGGGCGACGCAGTCTATCGGAGGACTGGCGCGCCGAGTGAGGGGTTGTGGGC
TCTTTTATTGAGCTCGGGGAGCAGAAGCGCGCGAACAGAAGCGAGAAGCGAACTGATTGGTTAGTTCAAA
TAAGGCACAGGGTCATTTCAGGTCCTTGGGGCACCCTGGAAACATCTGATGGTTCTTGCCAAACCTACAG
GTGGGGTCTTTCATTCCCCCCTTTTTCTGGAGACTAAATAAAATCTTTTATTTTATCGATATCAGCGCTT
TAAATTTGCGCATGCTAGCTATAGTTCTAGAGGTACCGGTTGTTAACGTTAGCCGGCTACCTGAAGCTTG
CATGCCTGCAGGTCGACTCTAGAGTCGCGGCCGCTCATCTGAAACTCCTCTGCTGCTGCATGAGGCCCAC
GTTCTCATAGACTCGGGCGCTGTCCTCCCTCATTTCTGCACAGGGTGGCGTTGGGGTGCAGGGTGGCAGG
GGACTCTGATCACCACTTGTCTGGTCCACCAAGGAATACTTAATATTGGTATATTCATGTCCTTTTCTTT
TGCTTTTCTGCTCCTCCTCGATCCGGCGCTGCAGCGTCTCTATGTAGTGCTGGACAGCCATGTAGATAAA
CCGGTACTGTGCTTCTGTCTGGACCATCCCCGACCTCTGGGACCGCACCATCTGAATGGTTTTAGGAACG
TCGATGTCACAGTCCACACCTTTCTCTCGAATGATGTCAATAAGGATGTCAATCACAATGAAGGTTCCTG
TCCGGCCAATCCCAGCGCTGCAGTGAACCACGACAGGGCCTGCATCCACGATGCTCTCCTGCTTGTGGTG
GACCTCCTCCAGGAAGTCCAGCACACCTCCAGGGTCACTAGGCACGCCATGGTCTGGCCAGGTCCGAAAG
TGGTACTGCCAGACGGTTCTCTCTGTGTTTCCCTGGAGTAGAGCTTGTCCGACCTTAGAGAGTTTGAGCT
CTCGTAAAGTGTAGTCATGGGCGGCACTTTCTTTGACGTTCCTAACACGCATGACCCCGTATTCTTTGAG
CGCATACTCATCAGGCCAGTACTTGACACATTTGCTCTTCCCTCTCTCCACTTCCTTTGTGGTCATGACA
ATGACTCGAGAGTTCTCCTGGAACACCATCCGCCAGAAGTCATTCACCGTGTTTTGCAGGCAGCCTTGAG
TGGCAATGTAACTCTTTTTGGGTTTGGAATTGTTGCACTTGGTCTCAAACTCAGGCATGATGATGTTTGC
ATTAATGTAATCAGAAACAGGCTCATTGGGATCCCCATCATGCAGAACGACCCTGGTATGATCAAAGGGC
AGGATGTTTTTGTATCTGTTTTTGTTTTTATTTTCTTGTCTCTGTCCTTCTTTTCGGCTATAGAGAAGTT
TGCATTCCTGTTGCTGGAGCGTCTCAAACTCTTCCCAAAAGCCCTGCTTGACTTTATCTGTGGTCTCAGC
CAGCTTGCTTAACTCTCGAACCCGGCTTTCAATTTCAGCAGCATTGATACGAGTTGTGTTGAGGGGCTGC
TTGAGCTGCAGGACTGTGCCCAGCGTCTCCACCATGGGGTTCTTCTTGTAATGCTCCACCAGGTCTGTCA
GAGAGTCAAAGCGCTCTCCCCCACCAACGTCGTATTTCAGCTCCTGACAGCGGATCATGACGTGGGTCAC
TTTGGACTTGCCGTCGTTGCTCTCCCCTTTGTCGTCACCAGTGCGCACGGAGAGAACGAAGTCTCCGGGG
TGGCTCTGGCTCTCTCGAACGAGGAAGCTGCCATGCTTGCCCTTCTCCGTCAGCAGCTTCTCTGCTTCTT
TTCCAGACAAGTGACCATGGAACCACCTTTCAGAGGTAGGGTCTGCACAGTTCAGCGGGTACTTGAGCTC
GATAACATCTCCATTCTTCTCTTTCAGCTGCCCATGGTGTTCCATGTAATACTGAACCAGTTCAGCCAAA
GTGGCAAACTTCTCCCCACCATAGAGGTCATAGTAGTCCCCAGTGTTCTGAATCTTGATGTGGGTAACAG
CTCCATTTCTTCTAACAGACAGAGTGAAGTCTCCAGGGTTACTCTTACTGGGCCTTGCTAAAAAACTGCC
ATCGACTCCTCTGGTCAGCAGGAGATTCTCTGCCTCCACACCAGTGATGTTGGGGTGAAACCATCTCCGC
GATGTCATGCGGCCGCCACCGCTCGAGCCTCCACCTCCGCTCCCGCCACCACCGGAACTCCCACGCGTCT
TGTACAGCTCGTCCATGCCGCCGGTGGAGTGGCGGCCCTCGGCGCGTTCGTACTGTTCCACGATGGTGTA
GTCCTCGTTGTGGGAGGTGATGTCCAACTTGATGTTGACGTTGTAGGCGCCGGGCAGCTGCACGGGCTTC
TTGGCCTTGTAGGTGGTCTTGACCTCAGCGTCGTAGTGGCCGCCGTCCTTCAGCTTCAGCCTCTGCTTGA
TCTCGCCCTTCAGGGCGCCGTCCTCGGGGTACATCCGCTCGGAGGAGGCCTCCCAGCCCATGGTCTTCTT
CTGCATTACGGGGCCGTCGGAGGGGAAGTTGGTGCCGCGCAGCTTCACCTTGTAGATGAACTCGCCGTCC
TGCAGGGAGGAGTCCTGGGTCACGGTCACCACGCCGCCGTCCTCGAAGTTCATCACGCGCTCCCACTTGA
AGCCCTCGGGGAAGGACAGCTTCAAGTAGTCGGGGATGTCGGCGGGGTGCTTCACGTAGGCCTTGGAGCC
GTACATGAACTGAGGGGACAGGATGTCCCAGGCGAAGGGCAGGGGGCCACCCTTGGTCACCTTCAGCTTG
GCGGTCTGGGTGCCCTCGTAGGGGCGGCCCTCGCCCTCGCCCTCGATCTCGAACTCGTGGCCGTTCACGG
AGCCCTCCATGTGCACCTTGAAGCGCATGAACTCCTTGATGATGGCCATGTTATCCTCCTCGCCCTTGCT
CACCATACGCGTGAGAATTCTCGAGAGCCTAGGCCTCCAAAAAAGCCTCCTCACTACTTCTGGAATAGCT
CAGAGGCCGAGGCGGCCTCGGCCTCTGCATAAATAAAAAAAATTAGTCAGCCATGGGGCGGAGAATGGGC
GGAACTGGGCGGAGTTAGGGGCGGGATGGGCGGAGTTAGGGGCGGGACTATGGTTGCTGACTAATTGAGA
TGCATGCTTTGCATACTTCTGCCTGCCTCTCGAGAGCTCCAGATCGAATTCCGGCGCCTAGAGAAGGAGT
GAGGGCTGGATAAAGGGAGGATCGAGGCGGGGTCGAACGAGGAGGTTCAAGGGGGAGAGACGGGGCGGAT
GGAGGAAGAGGAGGCGGAGGCTTAGGGTGTACAAAGGGCTTGACCCAGGGAGGGGGGTCAAAAGCCAAGG
CTTCCCAGGTCACGATGTAGGGGACCTGGTCTGGGTGTCCATGCGGGCCAGGTGAAAAGACCTTGATCTT
AACCTGGGTGATGAGGTCTCGGTTAAAGGTGCCGTCTCGCGGCCATCCGACGTTAAAGGTTGGCCATTCT
GCAGAGCAGAAGGTAACCCAACGTCTCTTCTTGACATCTACCGACTGGTTGTGAGCGATCCGCTCGACAT
CTTTCCAGTGACCTAAGGTCAAACTTAAGGGAGTGGTAACAGTCTGGCCCTAATTTTCAGACAAATACAG
AAACACAGTCAGACAGAGACAACACAGAACGATGCTGCAGCGCTGCAGCAGACAAGACGCGCGGCTTCGG
TTCCAAACCGAAAGCAAAAATTCAGACGGAGGCGGGAACTGTTTTAGGTTCTCGTCTCCTACCAGAACCA
CATATCCTGACGGGGTCGGATTCCACATCGACTCCCTTCCTCAGGTCGGGCCACAAAAACGGCCCCCAAA
GTCCCTGGGACGTCTCCCAGGGTTGCGGCCGGGTGTTCAGAACTCGTCAGTTCCACCACGGGTCCGCCAG
ATACAGAGCTAGTTAGCTAACTAGTACAGACGCAGGCGCAAACATTAGATGCCGGCACAAACACGCACAA
AGACAGAGACAGACACGAAACGACCGCTGGCCAGCTTACCTCCCGGCGGGGGGGTCGGTGGTCCCTGGGC
AGGGGTCTCCAAATCTCGGTGGAACCTCCAAATGAAAGACCCCCGAGGTGGGCAGTCAATCAATCTGAGG
AGACCCTCCCAAGGATCAGCGAGTCCACGATTCGGATGCAAACAGCAAGAGGCTTTATTGGGAATACGGG
TACCCGGGCGACGCAGTCTATCGGAGGACTGGCGCGCCGAGTGAGGGGTTGTGGGCTCTTTTATTGAGCT
CGGGGAGCAGAAGCGCGCGAACAGAAGCGAGAAGCGAACTGATTGGTTAGTTCAAATAAGGCACAGGGTC
ATTTCAGGTCCTTGGGGCACCCTGGAAACATCTGATGGTTCTCTAGAAACTGCTGAGGGCGGGACCGCAT
CTGGGGACCATCTGTTCTTGGCCCTGAGCCGGGGCAGGAACTGCTTACCACAGATATCCTGTTTGGCCCA
TATTCTGCTGTCTCTCTGTTCCTAACCTTGATCTGAACTTCTCTATTCTCAGTTATGTATTTTCCATGCC
TTGCAAAATGGCGTTACTTAAGCTAGCTTGCCAAACCTACAGGTGGGGTCTTTCATTCCCCCCTTTTTCT
GGAGACTAAATAAAATCTTTTATTTTATCTATGGCTCGTACTCTATAGGCTTCAGCTGGTGATATTGTTG
AGTCAAAACTAGAGCCTGGACCACTGATATCCTGTCTTTAACAAATTGGACTAATCGCCTCTACGCCGGA
CGCATCGTGGCCGGCATCACCGGCGCCACAGGTGCGGTTGCTGGCGCCTATATCGCCGACATCACCGATG
GGGAAGATCGGGCTCGCCACTTCGGGCTCATGAGCGCTTGTTTCGGCGTGGGTATGGTGGCAGGCCCCGT
GGCCGGGGGACTGTTGGGCGCCATCTCCTTGCATGCACCATTCCTTGCGCCGTCGTTTTACAACGTCGTG
ACTGGGAAAACCCTGGCGTTACCCAACTTAATCGCCTTGCAGCACATCCCCCTTTCGCCAGCTGGCGTAA
TAGCGAAGAGGCCCGCACCGATCGCCCTTCCCAACAGTTGCGCAGCCTGAATGGCGAATGGCGCCTGATG
CGGTATTTTCTCCTTACGCATCTGTGCGGTATTTCACACCGCATATGGTGCACTCTCAGTACAATCTGCT
CTGATGCCGCATAGTTAAGCCAGCCCCGACACCCGCCAACACCCGCTGACGCGCCCTGACGGGCTTGTCT
GCTCCCGGCATCCGCTTACAGACAAGCTGTGACCGTCTCCGGGAGCTGCATGTGTCAGAGGTTTTCACCG
TCATCACCGAAACGCGCGAGACGAAAGGGCCTCGTGATACGCCTATTTTTATAGGTTAATGTCATGATAA
TAATGGTTTCTTAGACGTCAGGTGGCACTTTTCGGGGAAATGTGCGCGGAACCCCTATTTGTTTATTTTT
CTAAATACATTCAAATATGTATCCGCTCATGAGACAATAACCCTGATAAATGCTTCAATAATATTGAAAA
AGGAAGAGTATGAGTATTCAACATTTCCGTGTCGCCCTTATTCCCTTTTTTGCGGCATTTTGCCTTCCTG
TTTTTGCTCACCCAGAAACGCTGGTGAAAGTAAAAGATGCTGAAGATCAGTTGGGTGCACGAGTGGGTTA
CATCGAACTGGATCTCAACAGCGGTAAGATCCTTGAGAGTTTTCGCCCCGAAGAACGTTTTCCAATGATG
AGCACTTTTAAAGTTCTGCTATGTGGCGCGGTATTATCCCGTATTGACGCCGGGCAAGAGCAACTCGGTC
GCCGCATACACTATTCTCAGAATGACTTGGTTGAGTACTCACCAGTCACAGAAAAGCATCTTACGGATGG
CATGACAGTAAGAGAATTATGCAGTGCTGCCATAACCATGAGTGATAACACTGCGGCCAACTTACTTCTG
ACAACGATCGGAGGACCGAAGGAGCTAACCGCTTTTTTGCACAACATGGGGGATCATGTAACTCGCCTTG
ATCGTTGGGAACCGGAGCTGAATGAAGCCATACCAAACGACGAGCGTGACACCACGATGCCTGTAGCAAT
GGCAACAACGTTGCGCAAACTATTAACTGGCGAACTACTTACTCTAGCTTCCCGGCAACAATTAATAGAC
TGGATGGAGGCGGATAAAGTTGCAGGACCACTTCTGCGCTCGGCCCTTCCGGCTGGCTGGTTTATTGCTG
ATAAATCTGGAGCCGGTGAGCGTGGGTCTCGCGGTATCATTGCAGCACTGGGGCCAGATGGTAAGCCCTC
CCGTATCGTAGTTATCTACACGACGGGGAGTCAGGCAACTATGGATGAACGAAATAGACAGATCGCTGAG
ATAGGTGCCTCACTGATTAAGCATTGGTAACTGTCAGACCAAGTTTACTCATATATACTTTAGATTGATT
TAAAACTTCATTTTTAATTTAAAAGGATCTAGGTGAAGATCCTTTTTGATAATCTCATGACCAAAATCCC
TTAACGTGAGTTTTCGTTCCACTGAGCGTCAGACCCCGTAGAAAAGATCAAAGGATCTTCTTGAGATCCT
TTTTTTCTGCGCGTAATCTGCTGCTTGCAAACAAAAAAACCACCGCTACCAGCGGTGGTTTGTTTGCCGG
ATCAAGAGCTACCAACTCTTTTTCCGAAGGTAACTGGCTTCAGCAGAGCGCAGATACCAAATACTGTTCT
TCTAGTGTAGCCGTAGTTAGGCCACCACTTCAAGAACTCTGTAGCACCGCCTACATACCTCGCTCTGCTA
ATCCTGTTACCAGTGGCTGCTGCCAGTGGCGATAAGTCGTGTCTTACCGGGTTGGACTCAAGACGATAGT
TACCGGATAAGGCGCAGCGGTCGGGCTGAACGGGGGGTTCGTGCACACAGCCCAGCTTGGAGCGAACGAC
CTACACCGAACTGAGATACCTACAGCGTGAGCTATGAGAAAGCGCCACGCTTCCCGAAGGGAGAAAGGCG
GACAGGTATCCGGTAAGCGGCAG
Features (pLannotate 1.2.2; 21 found; start..end, strand, type, name):
    319..411     +  CDS            lacI (fragment): lac repressor; lacI; The lac repressor binds to the lac operator to inhibit transcription in E. coli. This inhibition can be relieved by adding lactose or isopropyl-β-D-thiogalactopyranoside (IPTG).
    424..445     +  protein_bind   CAP binding site: CAP binding activates transcription in the presence of cAMP. E. coli catabolite activator protein
    460..490     +  promoter       lac promoter: promoter for the E. coli lac operon
    498..514     +  protein_bind   lac operator: The lac repressor binds to the lac operator to inhibit transcription in E. coli. This inhibition can be relieved by adding lactose or isopropyl-β-D-thiogalactopyranoside (IPTG). lac repressor encoded by lacI
    676..966     -  LTR            3' LTR (ΔU3) (fragment): self-inactivating 3' long terminal repeat (LTR) from Moloney murine leukemia virus
    965..995     -  LTR            3' LTR (ΔU3) (fragment): self-inactivating 3' long terminal repeat (LTR) from Moloney murine leukemia virus
   1114..1144    -  misc_feature   MCS (fragment): pUC18/19 multiple cloning site
   1158..2948    -  CDS            Ptpn11: PTN11_MOUSE - Experimental evidence at protein level: Swiss-Prot protein existence level 1. Acts downstream of various receptor and cytoplasmic protein tyrosine kinases to participate in the signal transduction from the cell surface to the nucleus (PubMed:14967142). Positively regulates MAPK signal transduction pathway (By similarity). Dephosphorylates GAB1, ARHGAP35 and EGFR (By similarity). Dephosphorylates ROCK2 at 'Tyr-722' resulting in stimulation of its RhoA binding activity (By similarity). Dephosphorylates CDC73 (By similarity). Dephosphorylates SOX9 on tyrosine residues, leading to in
   3009..3716    -  CDS            mCherry: mCherry is a basic (constitutively fluorescent) red fluorescent protein published in 2004, derived from Discosoma sp.. It is reported to be a very rapidly-maturing monomer with low acid sensitivity.
   3736..3946    -  promoter       SV40 promoter: SV40 early promoter
   3973..4389    -  CDS            gag (truncated): truncated Moloney murine leukemia virus (MMLV) gag gene lacking the start codon
   4456..4797    -  misc_feature   MESV Ψ: packaging signal of murine embryonic stem cell virus
   4861..5377    -  LTR            5' LTR: 5' long terminal repeat from murine embryonic stem cell virus
   5419..5517    -  CDS            env (fragment): murine leukemia virus gPr80 envelope polyprotein precursor; env; proteolytically cleaved into gp70SU and p15TM subunits
   5518..5719    +  CDS            TcR (fragment): tetracycline efflux protein; tet; confers resistance to tetracycline
   5719..5868    +  CDS            lacZα (fragment): LacZα fragment of β-galactosidase; lacZ fragment
   5874..5973    -  misc_feature   bom (fragment): basis of mobility region from pBR322
   6075..6110    -  CDS            rop (fragment): Rop protein, which maintains plasmids at low copy number; rop
   6205..6309    +  promoter       AmpR promoter: bla
   6310..7170    +  CDS            AmpR: β-lactamase; bla; confers resistance to ampicillin, carbenicillin, and related antibiotics
   7341..136     +  rep_origin     ori (across the origin): high-copy-number ColE1/pMB1/pBR322/pUC origin of replication
