[The description below was written by a language model from this plasmid's Addgene catalogue record and pLannotate feature annotations shown in this document.]
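Description:
pMIG II SIN-SV40-mCherry-SHP2 is a 7.8 kb gammaretroviral transfer plasmid built on the pMIG II backbone for expressing mouse SHP2 (the tyrosine phosphatase encoded by Ptpn11) as a red fluorescent fusion protein. In bacteria it is maintained by a high-copy ColE1/pUC-type origin and selected with ampicillin through the bla (AmpR) gene and its own promoter. The annotation also picks up short remnants of lacI, the lac promoter/operator, lacZα, tetracycline resistance, bom and rop. These are partial leftovers from earlier cloning vectors and not functional units.

The viral portion reads on the minus strand of the deposited sequence. It comprises a 5' LTR and Ψ packaging signal of murine embryonic stem cell virus, followed by a truncated MMLV gag lacking its start codon, which typically extends the packaging region to improve genome encapsidation without making Gag protein. Downstream sits an internal SV40 early promoter driving mCherry placed upstream of the Ptpn11 coding sequence, consistent with the stated N-terminal mCherry tag. The cassette ends at a 3' LTR with a U3 deletion. Because the U3 region of the 3' LTR is copied to the 5' end during reverse transcription, the integrated provirus has inactive LTR promoters (a self-inactivating design). Transgene expression therefore depends on the internal SV40 promoter. No IRES-GFP cassette or mammalian drug-selection marker is annotated, so mCherry fluorescence is the only evident readout for transduced cells.

The plasmid supplies no intact gag, pol or env, so these functions must come from a packaging system to produce virus. The associated study concerns the roles of SHP1 and SHP2 in PD-1 and BTLA regulation of T cell signalling, which suggests use for stable, visualisable SHP2 expression in that context.
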