Addgene plasmid #180800: pMIG II SIN-SV40-mCherry-SHP2
Purpose: Expression of mouse SHP2 fused to N-terminal mCherry
Depositing lab: Enfu Hui. Depositing organization: University of California, San Diego (UCSD). Publication: PD-1 and BTLA regulate T cell signaling differentially and only partially through SHP1 and SHP2. Xu X, Hou B, Fulzele A, Masubuchi T, Zhao Y, Wu Z, Hu Y, Jiang Y, Ma Y, Wang H, Bennett EJ, Fu G, Hui E. J Cell Biol. 2020 Jun 1;219(6). pii: 151801. doi: 10.1083/jcb.201905085. PubMed 32437509.
Backbone
  Vector backbone: pMIG II
  Vector type: Retroviral
Growth in bacteria
  Bacterial resistance: Ampicillin, 100 μg/mL
  Growth temperature: 37°C
  Growth strain: NEB Stable
  Copy number: High Copy
Gene/Insert
  Gene/Insert name: SHP2
  Species: M. musculus (mouse)
  Entrez Gene: Ptpn11 (a.k.a. 2700084A17Rik, PTP1D, PTP2C, SAP-2, SH-PTP2, SH-PTP3, SHP-2, Shp2, Syp)
  Promoter: SV40
  Cloning method: Ligation Independent Cloning
  Sequencing primers: 5′ cccttgaacctcctcgttcgacc; 3′ TGCGCATGCTAGCTATAGTTCT
Terms and licenses: Academic/Nonprofit Terms; Industry Terms: Not Available to Industry
How to cite: pMIG II SIN-SV40-mCherry-SHP2 was a gift from Enfu Hui (Addgene plasmid # 180800 ; http://n2t.net/addgene:180800 ; RRID:Addgene_180800)
